>Addgene plasmid #48706 | pTAL7b | depositor full sequence | sequence record 70557 | pTAL7b sequence 7210 bps
TTCAGAAGAACTCGTCAAGAAGGCGATAGAAGGCGATGCGCTGCGAATCGGGAGCGGCGATACCGTAAAG
CACGAGGAAGCGGTCAGCCCATTCGCCGCCAAGCTCTTCAGCAATATCACGGGTAGCCAACGCTATGTCC
TGATAGCGGTCCGCCACACCCAGCCGGCCACAGTCGATGAATCCAGAAAAGCGGCCATTTTCCACCATGA
TATTCGGCAAGCAGGCATCGCCATGGGTCACGACGAGATCCTCGCCGTCGGGCATGCTCGCCTTGAGCCT
GGCGAACAGTTCGGCTGGCGCGAGCCCCTGATGCTCTTCGTCCAGATCATCCTGATCGACAAGACCGGCT
TCCATCCGAGTACGTGCTCGCTCGATGCGATGTTTCGCTTGGTGGTCGAATGGGCAGGTAGCCGGATCAA
GCGTATGCAGCCGCCGCATTGCATCAGCCATGATGGATACTTTCTCGGCAGGAGCAAGGTGAGATGACAG
GAGATCCTGCCCCGGCACTTCGCCCAATAGCAGCCAGTCCCTTCCCGCTTCAGTGACAACGTCGAGCACA
GCTGCGCAAGGAACGCCCGTCGTGGCCAGCCACGATAGCCGCGCTGCCTCGTCTTGCAGTTCATTCAGGG
CACCGGACAGGTCGGTCTTGACAAAAAGAACCGGGCGCCCCTGCGCTGACAGCCGGAACACGGCGGCATC
AGAGCAGCCGATTGTCTGTTGTGCCCAGTCATAGCCGAATAGCCTCTCCACCCAAGCGGCCGGAGAACCT
GCGTGCAATCCATCTTGTTCAATCATGCGAAACGATCCTCATCCTGTCTCTTGATCAGATCTTGATCCCC
TGCGCCATCAGATCCTTGGCGGCGAGAAAGCCATCCAGTTTACTTTGCAGGGCTTCCCAACCTTACCAGA
GGGCGCCCCAGCTGGCAATTCCGGTTCGCTTGCTGTCCATAAAACCGCCCAGTCTAGCTATCGCCATGTA
AGCCCACTGCAAGCTACCTGCTTTCTCTTTGCGCTTGCGTTTTCCCTTGTCCAGATAGCCCAGTAGCTGA
CATTCATCCGGGGTCAGCACCGTTTCTGCGGACTGGCTTTCTACGTGAAAAGGATCTAGGTGAAGATCCT
TTTTGATAATCTCATGATGTGTGTCAGTTAGGGTGTGGAAAGTCCCCAGGCTCCCCAGCAGGCAGAAGTA
TGCAAAGCATGCATCTCAATTAGTCAGCAACCAGGTGTGGAAAGTCCCCAGGCTCCCCAGCAGGCAGAAG
TATGCAAAGCATGCATCTCAATTAGTCAGCAACCATAGTCCCGCCCCTAACTCCGCCCATCCCGCCCCTA
ACTCCGCCCAGTTCCGCCCATTCTCCGCCCCATGGCTGACTAATTTTTTTTATTTATGCAGAGGCCGAGG
CCGCCTCTGCCTCTGAGCTATTCCAGAAGTAGTGAGGAGGCTTTTTTGGAGGCCTAGGCTTTTGCAAAAA
GCTCCCGGGAGCTTGTATATCCATTTTCGGATCTGATCAGCACGTGTTGACAATTAATCATCGGCATAGT
ATATCGGCATAGTATAATACGACAAGGTGAGGAACTAAACCATGGCCAAGCCTTTGTCTCAAGAAGAATC
CACCCTCATTGAAAGAGCAACGGCTACAATCAACAGCATCCCCATCTCTGAAGACTACAGCGTCGCCAGC
GCAGCTCTCTCTAGCGACGGCCGCATCTTCACTGGTGTCAATGTATATCATTTTACTGGGGGACCTTGTG
CAGAACTCGTGGTGCTGGGCACTGCTGCTGCTGCGGCAGCTGGCAACCTGACTTGTATCGTCGCGATCGG
AAATGAGAACAGGGGCATCTTGAGCCCCTGCGGACGGTGCCGACAGGTGCTTCTCGATCTGCATCCTGGG
ATCAAAGCCATAGTGAAGGACAGTGATGGACAGCCGACGGCAGTTGGGATTCGTGAATTGCTGCCCTCTG
GTTATGTGTGGGAGGGCTAAGCACAATTCGAGCTCGGTACCTTTAAGACCAATGACTTACAAGGCAGCTG
TAGATCTTAGCCACTTTTTAAAAGAAAAGGGGGGACTGGAAGGGCTAATTCACTCCCAACGAAGACAAGA
TCTGCTTTTTGCTTGTACTGGGTCTCTCTGGTTAGACCAGATCTGAGCCTGGGAGCTCTCTGGCTAACTA
GGGAACCCACTGCTTAAGCCTCAATAAAGCTTGCCTTGAGTGCTTCAAGTAGTGTGTGCCCGTCTGTTGT
GTGACTCTGGTAACTAGAGATCCCTCAGACCCTTTTAGTCAGTGTGGAAAATCTCTAGCAGTAGTAGTTC
ATGTCATCTTATTATTCAGTATTTATAACTTGCAAAGAAATGAATATCAGAGAGTGAGAGGAACTTGTTT
ATTGCAGCTTATAATGGTTACAAATAAAGCAATAGCATCACAAATTTCACAAATAAAGCATTTTTTTCAC
TGCATTCTAGTTGTGGTTTGTCCAAACTCATCAATGTATCTTATCATGTCTGGCTCTAGCTCATGACCAA
AATCCCTTAACGTGAGTTTTCGTTCCACTGAGCGTCAGACCCCGTAGAAAAGATCAAAGGATCTTCTTGA
GATCCTTTTTTTCTGCGCGTAATCTGCTGCTTGCAAACAAAAAAACCACCGCTACCAGCGGTGGTTTGTT
TGCCGGATCAAGAGCTACCAACTCTTTTTCCGAAGGTAACTGGCTTCAGCAGAGCGCAGATACCAAATAC
TGTCCTTCTAGTGTAGCCGTAGTTAGGCCACCACTTCAAGAACTCTGTAGCACCGCCTACATACCTCGCT
CTGCTAATCCTGTTACCAGTGGCTGCTGCCAGTGGCGATAAGTCGTGTCTTACCGGGTTGGACTCAAGAC
GATAGTTACCGGATAAGGCGCAGCGGTCGGGCTGAACGGGGGGTTCGTGCACACAGCCCAGCTTGGAGCG
AACGACCTACACCGAACTGAGATACCTACAGCGTGAGCTATGAGAAAGCGCCACGCTTCCCGAAGGGAGA
AAGGCGGACAGGTATCCGGTAAGCGGCAGGGTCGGAACAGGAGAGCGCACGAGGGAGCTTCCAGGGGGAA
ACGCCTGGTATCTTTATAGTCCTGTCGGGTTTCGCCACCTCTGACTTGAGCGTCGATTTTTGTGATGCTC
GTCAGGGGGGCGGAGCCTATGGAAAAACGCCAGCAACGCGGCCTTTTTACGGTTCCTGGGCTTTTGCTGG
CCTTTTGCTCACATGTTCTTTCCTGCGTTATCCCCTGGGCGCGCCGGATTCGACATTGATTATTGACTAG
TTATTAATAGTAATCAATTACGGGGTCATTAGTTCATAGCCCATATATGGAGTTCCGCGTTACATAACTT
ACGGTAAATGGCCCGCCTGGCTGACCGCCCAACGACCCCCGCCCATTGACGTCAATAATGACGTATGTTC
CCATAGTAACGCCAATAGGGACTTTCCATTGACGTCAATGGGTGGAGTATTTACGGTAAACTGCCCACTT
GGCAGTACATCAAGTGTATCATATGCCAAGTACGCCCCCTATTGACGTCAATGACGGTAAATGGCCCGCC
TGGCATTATGCCCAGTACATGACCTTATGGGACTTTCCTACTTGGCAGTACATCTACGTATTAGTCATCG
CTATTACCATGGTCGAGGTGAGCCCCACGTTCTGCTTCACTCTCCCCATCTCCCCCCCCTCCCCACCCCC
AATTTTGTATTTATTTATTTTTTAATTATTTTGTGCAGCGATGGGGGCGGGGGGGGGGGGGGGGCGCGCG
CCAGGCGGGGCGGGGCGGGGCGAGGGGCGGGGCGGGGCGAGGCGGAGAGGTGCGGCGGCAGCCAATCAGA
GCGGCGCGCTCCGAAAGTTTCCTTTTATGGCGAGGCGGCGGCGGCGGCGGCCCTATAAAAAGCGAAGCGC
GCGGCGGGCGGGAGTCGCTGCGCGCTGCCTTCGCCCCGTGCCCCGCTCCGCCGCCGCCTCGCGCCGCCCG
CCCCGGCTCTGACTGACCGCGTTACTCCCACAGGTGAGCGGGCGGGACGGCCCTTCTCCTCCGGGCTGTA
ATTAGCGCTTGGTTTAATGACGGCTTGTTTCTTTTCTGTGGCTGCGTGAAAGCCTTGAGGGGCTCCGGGA
GGGCCCTTTGTGCGGGGGGGAGCGGCTCGGGGGGTGCGTGCGTGTGTGTGTGCGTGGGGAGCGCCGCGTG
CGGCTCCGCGCTGCCCGGCGGCTGTGAGCGCTGCGGGCGCGGCGCGGGGCTTTGTGCGCTCCGCAGTGTG
CGCGAGGGGAGCGCGGCCGGGGGCGGTGCCCCGCGGTGCGGGGGGGGCTGCGAGGGGAACAAAGGCTGCG
TGCGGGGTGTGTGCGTGGGGGGGTGAGCAGGGGGTGTGGGCGCGTCGGTCGGGCTGCAACCCCCCCTGCA
CCCCCCTCCCCGAGTTGCTGAGCACGGCCCGGCTTCGGGTGCGGGGCTCCGTACGGGGCGTGGCGCGGGG
CTCGCCGTGCCGGGCGGGGGGTGGCGGCAGGTGGGGGTGCCGGGCGGGGCGGGGCCGCCTCGGGCCGGGG
AGGGCTCGGGGGAGGGGCGCGGCGGCCCCCGGAGCGCCGGCGGCTGTCGAGGCGCGGCGAGCCGCAGCCA
TTGCCTTTTATGGTAATCGTGCGAGAGGGCGCAGGGACTTCCTTTGTCCCAAATCTGTGCGGAGCCGAAA
TCTGGGAGGCGCCGCCGCACCCCCTCTAGCGGGCGCGGGGCGAAGCGGTGCGGCGCCGGCAGGAAGGAAA
TGGGCGGGGAGGGCCTTCGTGCGTCGCCGCGCCGCCGTCCCCTTCTCCCTCTCCAGCCTCGGGGCTGTCC
GCGGGGGGACGGCTGCCTTCGGGGGGGACGGGGCAGGGCGGGGTTCGGCTTCTGGCGTGTGACCGGCGGC
TCTAGAGCCTCTGCTAACCATGTTCATGCCTTCTTCTTTTTCCTACAGATCCTTAATTAATAATACGACT
CACTATAGGGGCCGCCACCATGGGACCTAAGAAAAAGAGGAAGGTGGCGGCCGCTGACTACAAGGATGAC
GACGATAAACCAGGTGGCGGAGGTAGTGGCGGAGGTGGGGTACCCGCCAGTCCAGCAGCCCAGGTGGATC
TGAGAACCCTCGGCTACAGCCAGCAGCAGCAGGAGAAGATCAAACCAAAGGTGCGGTCCACCGTCGCTCA
GCACCATGAAGCACTGGTGGGGCACGGTTTCACACACGCCCATATTGTGGCTCTGTCTCAGCATCCCGCT
GCACTCGGGACTGTGGCCGTCAAATATCAGGACATGATCGCCGCTCTGCCTGAGGCAACCCACGAAGCCA
TTGTGGGCGTCGGAAAGCAGTGGAGCGGTGCCAGAGCACTCGAAGCACTCCTCACCGTCGCCGGGGAACT
GCGGGGTCCACCACTCCAGTCCGGACTGGACACTGGACAGCTGCTGAAGATCGCTAAACGCGGCGGAGTG
ACAGCTGTGGAAGCTGTGCACGCTTGGAGGAATGCTCTGACAGGAGCCCCCCTGGAGACGGGCGCCGCTA
CAGGGCGCGTCCCATTCGCCATTCAGGCTGCGCAACTGTTGGGAAGGGCGATCGGTGCGGGCCTCTTCGC
TATTACGCCAGCTGGCGAAAGGGGGATGTGCTGCAAGGCGATTAAGTTGGGTAACGCCAGGGTTTTCCCA
GTCACGACGTTGTAAAACGACGGCCAGTGAGCGCGCGGCGAATTGGGTAACGGGCCACCCCTCGAGGTCC
TCCAGCTTTTGTTGCGCGCTTGGCGTAATCATGGTCATAGCTGTTTCCTGTGTGAAATTGTTATCCGCTC
ACAATTCCACACAACATACGAGCCGGAAGCATAAAGTGTAAAGCCTGGGGTGCCTAATGAGTGAGCTAAC
TCACATTAATTGCGTTGCGCTCACTGCCCGCTTTCCACCGGTCGTCTCCAACGATCATCTGGTCGCTCTC
GCTTGCCTCGGTGGACGGCCCGCTCTGGACGCAGTCAAAAAGGGTCTCCCCCATGCTCCCGCACTGATCA
AGAGAACCAACAGGAGAATTCCTGAGGGATCCGATCGTTTAAACCAGCTCGTGAAAAGCGAACTCGAAGA
AAAGAAAAGTGAACTGCGGCACAAACTGAAATACGTCCCACATGAATACATTGAGCTGATCGAGATTGCT
AGGAACTCCACCCAGGACAGAATCCTCGAGATGAAAGTGATGGAATTCTTTATGAAAGTCTACGGGTATC
GGGGCAAGCACCTGGGCGGATCTCGCAAACCAGATGGGGCAATCTACACTGTGGGTAGTCCCATCGACTA
TGGCGTGATTGTCGATACCAAGGCCTACAGTGGGGGTTATAATCTGCCCATTGGACAGGCTGACGAGATG
CAGCGATACGTGGAGGAAAACCAGACAAGAAATAAGCATATCAACCCCAATGAGTGGTGGAAAGTGTATC
CTAGCTCCGTCACTGAATTCAAGTTTCTCTTCGTGTCAGGCCACTTTAAGGGAAACTACAAAGCACAGCT
GACCAGGCTCAATCATATTACAAACTGCAATGGCGCCGTGCTGAGCGTCGAGGAACTGCTCATCGGCGGA
GAGATGATCAAGGCCGGCACACTCACCCTGGAGGAGGTCCGCCGAAAATTCAATAACGGGGAAATCAACT
TCTGAACGCGTAAATGATTGCAGATCCACTAGTTCTAGAATTCCAGCTGAGCGCCGGTCGCTACCATTAC
CAGTTGGTCTGGTGTCAAAAATAATAATAACCGGGCAGGGGGGATCTGCATGGATCTTTGTGAAGGAACC
TTACTTCTGTGGTGTGACATAATTGGACAAACTACCTACAGAGATTTAAAGCTCTAAGGTAAATATAAAA
TTTTTAAGTGTATAATGTGTTAAACTACTGATTCTAATTGTTTGTGTATTTTAGATTCCAACCTATGGAA
CTGATGAATGGGAGCAGTGGTGGAATGCCAGATCCAGACATGATAAGATACATTGATGAGTTTGGACAAA
CCACAACTAGAATGCAGTGAAAAAAATGCTTTATTTGTGAAATTTGTGATGCTATTGCTTTATTTGTAAC
CATTATAAGCTGCAATAAACAAGTTAACAACAACAATTGCATTCATTTTATGTTTCAGGTTCAGGGGGAG
GTGTGGGAGGTTTTTTAAAGCAAGTAAAACCTCTACAAATGTGGTATGGCTGATTATGATCTGCGGCCGC
Features (pLannotate 1.2.2; 27 found; start..end, strand, type, name):
      2..796     -  CDS            NeoR/KanR: aminoglycoside phosphotransferase from Tn5; aph(3')-II (or nptII); confers resistance to neomycin, kanamycin, and G418 (Geneticin®)
    828..1097    -  CDS            tnpA (fragment): TN5P_ECOLX - Also known as tnp. Experimental evidence at protein level: Swiss-Prot protein existence level 1. Mediates transposition of transposon Tn5 by a 'cut and paste' mechanism. First, the monomeric transposase binds the 19 bp inverted DNA repeats flanking the transposon. Then, dimerization of the DNA- bound transposase creates a synaptic DNA complex. After nicking of the first DNA strand, excision of the transposon proceeds through a series of intermediates. The transposase then mediates the insertion of the transposon at a new site by strand transfer. The activity of the wild- type tran
   1139..1468    +  promoter       SV40 promoter: SV40 enhancer and early promoter
   1516..1563    +  promoter       EM7 promoter: synthetic bacterial promoter&nbsp
   1582..1980    +  CDS            BSD: blasticidin S deaminase; Aspergillus terreus BSD; confers resistance to blasticidin
   1997..2065    +  CDS            nef (fragment): NEF_HV1Z2 - Experimental evidence at protein level: Swiss-Prot protein existence level 1. Extracellular Nef protein targets CD4(+) T-lymphocytes for apoptosis by interacting with CXCR4 surface receptors. From Human immunodeficiency virus type 1 group M subtype D (isolate Z2/CDC-Z34) (HIV-1).
   2067..2300    +  LTR            3' LTR (ΔU3): self-inactivating 3' long terminal repeat (LTR) from HIV-1
   2372..2493    +  polyA_signal   SV40 poly(A) signal: SV40 polyadenylation signal
   2587..3175    +  rep_origin     ori: high-copy-number ColE1/pMB1/pBR322/pUC origin of replication
   3272..3651    +  enhancer       CMV enhancer: human cytomegalovirus immediate early enhancer
   3653..3930    +  promoter       chicken β-actin promoter: No description available
   3931..4948    +  intron         chimeric intron: chimera between introns from chicken β-actin and rabbit β-globin
   4961..4979    +  promoter       T7 promoter: promoter for bacteriophage T7 RNA polymerase
   5029..5048    +  CDS            3xFLAG (fragment): three tandem FLAG® epitope tags
   5086..5496    +  CDS            avrXa10 (fragment): AVX10_XANOO - Experimental evidence at protein level: Swiss-Prot protein existence level 1. Avirulence protein. Induces the hypersensitive response (HR)in rice plants carrying the resistance gene Xa10. Activity depends on the presence of the core repeat domains; replacement with repeat domains from other proteins (AvrBs3 of X.euvesicatoria (AC P14727) or AvrXa7 of this organism) does not elicit the HR. Probably acts as a transcription factor in its host plant (rice) to induce plant resistance or disease. From Xanthomonas oryzae pv. oryzae.
   5522..5540    -  rep_origin     f1 ori (fragment): f1 bacteriophage origin of replication; arrow indicates direction of (+) strand synthesis
   5545..5700    -  CDS            lacZα (fragment): LacZα fragment of β-galactosidase; lacZ fragment
   5798..5814    -  protein_bind   lac operator: The lac repressor binds to the lac operator to inhibit transcription in E. coli. This inhibition can be relieved by adding lactose or isopropyl-β-D-thiogalactopyranoside (IPTG). lac repressor encoded by lacI
   5822..5852    -  promoter       lac promoter: promoter for the E. coli lac operon
   5867..5888    -  protein_bind   CAP binding site: CAP binding activates transcription in the presence of cAMP. E. coli catabolite activator protein
   5927..6046    +  CDS            avrBs3 (fragment): AVRB3_XANEU - Experimental evidence at protein level: Swiss-Prot protein existence level 1. Avirulence protein. Acts as a transcription factor in C.annuum plants. In susceptible plants lacking the Bs3 resistance gene induces expression of a number of genes, including genes homologous to a family of auxin-induced genes, alpha-expansin genes, pectate lyase, anthocyanidin glucoside rhamnosyl transferase and at least one transcription factor, UPA20. Their expression leads to plant hypertrophy in mesophyll cells, probably mainly mediated by UPA20 (PubMed:17962565). In resistant plants induces the h
   6065..6652    +  CDS            fokIR (fragment): T2F1_PLAOK - Also known as rfoKI. Experimental evidence at protein level: Swiss-Prot protein existence level 1. Recognizes the double-stranded sequence 5'-GGATG-3'/3'-CATCC- 5' and cleaves respectively 14 bases after G-1 and 13 bases before C-1. From Planomicrobium okeanokoites (Planococcus okeanokoites) (Flavobacterium okeanokoites).
   6673..6689    -  misc_feature   MCS (fragment): pBluescript multiple cloning site
   6773..6847    +  CDS            small t antigen (fragment): SV40 (simian virus 40) small t antigen
   6849..6914    +  intron         small t intron: SV40 (simian virus 40) small t antigen intron
   6961..7095    -  polyA_signal   SV40 poly(A) signal: SV40 polyadenylation signal
   7118..7201    -  CDS            large T antigen (fragment): large T antigen from SV40 (simian virus 40)
