[The description below was written by a language model from this plasmid's Addgene catalogue record and pLannotate feature annotations shown in this document.]
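Description:
pTAL7b is an empty mammalian TALEN expression backbone of 7,210 bp, built on the pZErO-2 cloning vector. It is designed to receive a custom TALE repeat array and express the resulting nuclease in mammalian cells. It replicates in E. coli at high copy from a ColE1/pUC-type origin and is selected with kanamycin through the Tn5-derived NeoR/KanR gene. For selecting transfected mammalian cells it carries a separate blasticidin S deaminase (BSD) cassette. This cassette has tandem SV40 early and bacterial EM7 promoters and ends in an SV40 poly(A) signal. Short annotated HIV-1 nef and ΔU3 3' LTR segments lie downstream of BSD; they look like carry-over from the source of the cassette, although the record does not explain them, and no other lentiviral elements are annotated.

The expression unit is driven by the CAG promoter (CMV enhancer, chicken β-actin promoter and chimeric intron), followed by a T7 promoter. The annotated coding region begins with a partial FLAG-type epitope match and continues into an N-terminal TALE segment annotated by homology to AvrXa10. Next comes a reverse-oriented lac promoter/operator and lacZα fragment, then a C-terminal TALE segment (AvrBs3 homology) fused to the FokI cleavage domain. The record states that the truncated TALE scaffold and wild-type FokI sequences were amplified from an earlier CAG-TAL-FokI plasmid. The position of the lacZα element suggests a stuffer that is replaced when the repeat array is inserted, which would allow blue/white screening, but the record does not say this or describe the assembly method. SV40 small t intron and poly(A) sequences follow FokI. The associated publication concerns the use of this TALEN system to generate knock-out human pluripotent stem cell lines and disease models.
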