Addgene plasmid #48706: pTAL7b
Purpose: (Empty Backbone) TALEN expression in mammalian cells
Depositing lab: Boris Greber. Depositing organization: Max Planck Institute for Molecular Biomedicine. Publication: A modified TALEN-based system for robust generation of knock-out human pluripotent stem cell lines and disease models. Frank S, Skryabin BV, Greber B. BMC Genomics. 2013 Nov 9;14(1):773. 10.1186/1471-2164-14-773 PubMed 24206569.
Backbone
  Vector backbone: pZErO-2
  Backbone manufacturer: Invitrogen
  Backbone size (bp): 7210
  Vector type: Mammalian Expression, TALEN
  Promoter: CAG
  Selectable markers: Blasticidin
  Tag / fusion protein: FokI nuclease (C terminal on insert)
Growth in bacteria
  Bacterial resistance: Kanamycin, 50 μg/mL
  Growth temperature: 37°C
  Growth strain: DH5alpha
  Copy number: High Copy
Gene/Insert
  Sequencing primers: 5′ CGCTTGGAGGAATGCTCTGA; 3′ AAGCGAGAGCGACCAGATGAT
Resource information
  A portion of this plasmid was derived from a plasmid made by: The truncated TALE backbone and FokI wild-type sequences were PCR-amplified from plasmid pCAG-TAL-linker-IX_Fokwt kindly provided by Dr. Ralf Kühn.
Terms and licenses: Academic/Nonprofit Terms; Industry Terms: Not Available to Industry
Depositor comments: Article describing generation and use of this plasmid is currently in revision
How to cite: pTAL7b was a gift from Boris Greber (Addgene plasmid # 48706 ; http://n2t.net/addgene:48706 ; RRID:Addgene_48706)
