>Addgene plasmid #48706 | pTAL7b | addgene partial sequence | sequence record 72577 | pCAGGS5 5'-ggttcggcttctggcgtgtgacc-3'
GGGACCTAAGAAAAAGAGGAAGGTGGCGGCCGCTGACTACAAGGATGACGACGATAAACCAGGTGGCGGA
GGTAGTGGCGGAGGTGGGGTACCCGCCAGTCCAGCAGCCCAGGTGGATCTGAGAACCCTCGGCTACAGCC
AGCAGCAGCAGGAGAAGATCAAACCAAAGGTGCGGTCCACCGTCGCTCAGCACCATGAAGCACTGGTGGG
GCACGGTTTCACACACGCCCATATTGTGGCTCTGTCTCAGCATCCCGCTGCACTCGGGACTGTGGCCGTC
AAATATCAGGACATGATCGCCGCTCTGCCTGAGGCAACCCACGAAGCCATTGTGGGCGTCGGAAAGCAGT
GGAGCGGTGCCAGAGCACTCGAAGCACTCCTCACCGTCGCCGGGGAACTGCGGGGTCCACCACTCCAGTC
CGGACTGGACACTGGACAGCTGCTGAAGATCGCTAAACGCGGCGGAGTGACAGCTGTGGAAGCTGTGCAC
GCTTGGAGGAATGCTCTGACAGGAGCCCCCCTGGAGACGGGCGCCGCTACAGGGCGCGTCCCATTC
