>Addgene plasmid #48706 | pTAL7b | addgene partial sequence | sequence record 72586 | T7 5'-TAATACGACTCACTATAGGG-3'
CTAAGAAAAAGAGGAAGGTGGCGGCCGCTGACTACAAGGATGACGACGATAAACCAGGTGGCGGAGGTAG
TGGCGGAGGTGGGGTACCCGCCAGTCCAGCAGCCCAGGTGGATCTGAGAACCCTCGGCTACAGCCAGCAG
CAGCAGGAGAAGATCAAACCAAAGGTGCGGTCCACCGTCGCTCAGCACCATGAAGCACTGGTGGGGCACG
GTTTCACACACGCCCATATTGTGGCTCTGTCTCAGCATCCCGCTGCACTCGGGACTGTGGCCGTCAAATA
TCAGGACATGATCGCCGCTCTGCCTGAGGCAACCCACGAAGCCATTGTGGGCGTCGGAAAGCAGTGGAGC
GGTGCCAGAGCACTCGAAGCACTCCTCACCGTCGCCGGGGAACTGCGGGGTCCACCACTCCAGTCCGGAC
TGGACACTGGACAGCTGCTGAAGATCGCTAAACGCGGCGGAGTGACAGCTGTGGAAGCTGTGCACGCTTG
GAGGAATGCTCTGACAGGAGCCCCCCTGGAGACGGGCGCCGCTACAGGGCGCGTCCCATTCGCCATTCAG
GCTGCGCAACTGTTGGGAAGGGCGATCGGTGCGGGCCTCTTCGCTATTACGCCAGCTGGCGAAAGGGGGA
TGTGCTGCAAGGCGATTAAGTTGGGTAACGCCAGGGTTTTCCCAGTCACGACGTTGTAAAACGACGGCCA
GTGAGCGCGCGGCGAATTGGGTAACGGGCCACCCCTCGAGGTCCTCCAGCTTTTGTTGCGCGCTTGGCGT
AATCATGGTCATAGCTGTTTCCTGTGTGAAATTGTTATCCGCTCACAATTCCACACAACATACGAGCCGG
AAGCATAAAGTGTAAAGCCTGGGGTGCCTAATGAGTGAGCTAACTCACATTAATTGCGTTGCGCTCACTG
CCCGCTTTCCACCGGTCGTCTCCAACGATCATCTGGTCGCTCTCGCTTGCCTCGGTGGACGGC
