>Addgene plasmid #48706 | pTAL7b | addgene partial sequence | sequence record 72598 | LacZ-F2 5'-cctcttcgctattacgccag-3'
GGATGTGCTGCAAGGCGATTAAGTTGGGTAACGCCAGGGTTTTCCCAGTCACGACGTTGTAAAACGACGG
CCAGTGAGCGCGCGGCGAATTGGGTAACGGGCCACCCCTCGAGGTCCTCCAGCTTTTGTTGCGCGCTTGG
CGTAATCATGGTCATAGCTGTTTCCTGTGTGAAATTGTTATCCGCTCACAATTCCACACAACATACGAGC
CGGAAGCATAAAGTGTAAAGCCTGGGGTGCCTAATGAGTGAGCTAACTCACATTAATTGCGTTGCGCTCA
CTGCCCGCTTTCCACCGGTCGTCTCCAACGATCATCTGGTCGCTCTCGCTTGCCTCGGTGGACGGCCCGC
TCTGGACGCAGTCAAAAAGGGTCTCCCCCATGCTCCCGCACTGATCAAGAGAACCAACAGGAGAATTCCT
GAGGGATCCGATCGTTTAAACCAGCTCGTGAAAAGCGAACTCGAAGAAAAGAAAAGTGAACTGCGGCACA
AACTGAAATACGTCCCACATGAATACATTGAGCTGATCGAGATTGCTAGGAACTCCACCCAGGACAGAAT
CCTCGAGATGAAAGTGATGGAATTCTTTATGAAAGTCTACGGGTATCGGGGCAAGCACCTGGGCGGATCT
CGCAAACCAGATGGGGCAATCTACACTGTGGGTAGTCCCATCGACTATGGCGTGATTGTCGATACCAAGG
CCTACAGTGGGGGTTATAATCTGCCCATTGGACAGGCTGACGAGATGCAGCGATACGTGGAGGAAAACCA
GACAAGAAATAAGCATATCAACCCCAATGAGTGGTGGAAAGTGTATCCTAGCTCCGTCACTGAATTCAAG
TTTCTCTTCGTGTCAGGCCACTTTAAGGGAAACTACAAAGCACAGCTGACCAGGCTCAATCATATTACAA
ACTGCAATGGCGCCGTGCTGAGCGTCGAGGAACTGCTCATCGGCGGAGAGATGATCAAGGCCGGCACACT
CACCCTGGAGGAGGTCCGCCGAAAATTCAATAACGGGGAAATCAACTTCTGAACGCGTAAATGATTGCAG
ATCCACTAGTTCTAGAATTCCAGCTGAGCGCCGGTCGCTACCATTACCAGTTGGTCTGG
