>Addgene plasmid #48706 | pTAL7b | addgene partial sequence | sequence record 72599 | SV40pro_F
CTATTCCAGAAGTAGTGAGGAGGCTTTTTTGGAGGCCTAGGCTTTTGCAAAAAGCTCCCGGGAGCTTGTA
TATCCATTTTCGGATCTGATCAGCACGTGTTGACAATTAATCATCGGCATAGTATATCGGCATAGTATAA
TACGACAAGGTGAGGAACTAAACCATGGCCAAGCCTTTGTCTCAAGAAGAATCCACCCTCATTGAAAGAG
CAACGGCTACAATCAACAGCATCCCCATCTCTGAAGACTACAGCGTCGCCAGCGCAGCTCTCTCTAGCGA
CGGCCGCATCTTCACTGGTGTCAATGTATATCATTTTACTGGGGGACCTTGTGCAGAACTCGTGGTGCTG
GGCACTGCTGCTGCTGCGGCAGCTGGCAACCTGACTTGTATCGTCGCGATCGGAAATGAGAACAGGGGCA
TCTTGAGCCCCTGCGGACGGTGCCGACAGGTGCTTCTCGATCTGCATCCTGGGATCAAAGCCATAGTGAA
GGACAGTGATGGACAGCCGACGGCAGTTGGGATTCGTGAATTGCTGCCCTCTGGTTATGTGTGGGAGGGC
TAAGCACAATTCGAGCTCGGTACCTTTAAGACCAATGACTTACAAGGCAGCTGTAGATCTTAGCCACTTT
TTAAAAGAAAAGGGGGGACTGGAAGGGCTAATTCACTCCCAACGAAGACAAGATCTGCTTTTTGCTTGTA
CTGGGTCTCTCTGGTTAGACCAGATCTGAGCCTGGGAGCTCTCTGGCTAACTAGGGAACCCACTGCTTAA
GCCTCAATAAAGCTTGCCTTGAGTGCTTCAAGTAGTGTGTGCCCGTCTGTTGTGTGACTCTGGTAACTAG
AGATCCCTCAGACCCTTTTAGTCAGTGTGGAAAATCTCTAGCAGTAGTAGTTCATGTCATCTTATTATTC
AGTATTTATAACTTGCAAAGAAATGAATATCAGAGAGTGAGAG
